>Addgene plasmid #30255 | pETCON-HB1/design_36 | depositor partial sequence | sequence record 13911 | Author sequence
CATATGGCTGGTAAATCCGGTGGTGCAAGTCATTTCGAATTGATTATAAATTTGTTGTCTAACGGTATCA
TACAAACTTCAAAGGTAGCTGCAGTCATGTATGAAACAAATAGATCCCACTATGCAAAGTGTAACCCATA
CATGGATTCTCCTCAATCAATTGGTTTTCAAGCAACAATAAGTGCCCCACACATGCACGCCTACGCTTTG
GAATTGTTGTTCGATCAATTGCATGAAGGTGCAAAAGCCTTGGACGTTGGTTCCGGTAGTGGTATTTTAA
CCGCTTGTTTCGCAAGAATGGTTGGTTGCACTGGTAAAGTCATAGGTATCGATCACATAAAGGAATTGGT
TGATGACTCCGTTAATAACGTTAGAAAGGATGACCCTACCTTGTTATCTTCAGGTAGAGTACAATTAGTT
GTAGGTGACGGTAGAATGGGTTATGCCGAAGAAGCTCCATACGACGCCATTCATGTTGGTGCCGCTGCAC
CAGTCGTTCCTCAAGCATTGATAGATCAATTAAAACCTGGTGGTAGATTGATCTTACCAGTTGGTCCTGC
TGGTGGTAACCAAATGTTGGAACAATACGATAAGTTACAAGACGGTTCTATCAAAATGAAGCCATTGATG
GGTGTTATATATGTTCCTTTGACTGATAAGGAAAAGCAATGGTCAAGATGGAAACTCGAG
