>Addgene plasmid #30255 | pETCON-HB1/design_36 | addgene partial sequence | sequence record 35430 | 30255 with GAL1
CTACTTCATACATTTTCAATTAAGATGCAGTTACTTCGCTGTTTTTCAATATTTTCTGTTATTGCTTCAG
TTTTAGCACAGGAACTGACAACTATATGCGAGCAAATCCCCTCACCAACTTTAGAATCGACGCCGTACTC
TTTGTCAACGACTACTATTTTGGCCAACGGGAAGGCAATGCAAGGAGTTTTTGAATATTACAAATCAGTA
ACGTTTGTCAGTAATTGCGGTTCTCACCCCTCAACAACTAGCAAAGGCAGCCCCATAAACACACAGTATG
TTTTTAAGGACAATAGCTCGACGATTGAAGGTAGATACCCATACGACGTTCCAGACTACGCTCTGCAGGC
TAGTGGTGGAGGAGGCTCTGGTGGAGGCGGTAGCGGAGGCGGAGGGTCGGCTAGCCATATGGCTGGTAAA
TCCGGTGGTGCAAGTCATTTCGAATTGATTATAAATTTGTTGTCTAACGGTATCATACAAACTTCAAAGG
TAGCTGCAGTCATGTATGAAACAAATAGATCCCACTATGCAAAGTGTAACCCATACATGGATTCTCCTCA
ATCAATTGGTTTTCAAGCAACAATAAGTGCCCCACACATGCACGCCTACGCTTTGGAATTGTTGTTCGAT
CAATTGCATGAAGGTGCAAAAGCCTTGGACGTTGGTTCCGGTAGTGGTATTTTAACCGCTTGTTTCGCAA
GAATGGTTGGTTGCACTGGTAAAGTCATAGGTATCGATCACATAAAGGAATTGGTTGATGACTCCGTTAA
TAACGTTAGAAAGGATGACCCTACCTTGTTATCTTCAGGTAGAGTACAATTAGTTGTA
