[The description below was written by a language model from this plasmid's Addgene catalogue record.]
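Description:
pETCON-HB1/design_36 is a yeast expression plasmid built on the pETCON backbone (about 5.4 kb without insert) and carrying a roughly 690 bp synthetic open reading frame for HB1, a computationally designed protein intended to bind the hemagglutinin (HA) of the SC1918/H1 influenza virus. The insert is a designed sequence rather than a natural gene. It was placed in the vector by restriction cloning between NdeI and XhoI, and both sites remain intact, so the coding segment can be excised or exchanged for other designs. In bacteria the plasmid is maintained at high copy and selected with ampicillin.

The record does not include a feature table. It therefore does not state the promoter driving expression, any fusion partners or epitope tags, the yeast origin of replication, or the yeast selectable marker. pETCON is generally known as a yeast surface display vector, in which the cloned protein is expressed as a fusion that anchors it to the cell wall. The presence and layout of those elements in this construct cannot be confirmed from the catalogue fields alone.

The associated publication is a community-wide assessment of protein-interface modelling aimed at improving design methodology. This suggests the plasmid served as one of a series of designed HA binders that were tested experimentally and used to benchmark computational predictions of binding. Consistent with that context, its likely uses are expressing the HB1 design in yeast to evaluate its interaction with H1 hemagglutinin, or serving as a reference or starting point for further interface design and engineering work.
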