Addgene plasmid #30255: pETCON-HB1/design_36
Depositing lab: David Baker. Depositing organization: University of Washington. Publication: Community-Wide Assessment of Protein-Interface Modeling Suggests Improvements to Design Methodology. Fleishman SJ, Whitehead TA, Strauch EM, Corn JE, Qin S, Zhou HX, Mitchell JC, Demerdash ON, Takeda-Shitaka M, Terashi G, Moal IH, Li X, Bates PA, Zacharias M, Park H, Ko JS, Lee H, Seok C, Bourquard T, Bernauer J, Poupon A, Aze J, Soner S, Ovali SK, Ozbek P, Tal NB, Haliloglu T, Hwang H, Vreven T, Pierce BG, Weng Z, Perez-Cano L, Pons C, Fernandez-Recio J, Jiang F, Yang F, Gong X, Cao L, Xu X, Liu B, Wang P, Li C, Wang C, Robert CH, Guharoy M, Liu S, Huang Y, Li L, Guo D, Chen Y, Xiao Y, London N, Itzhaki Z, Schueler-Furman O, Inbar Y, Patapov V, Cohen M, Schreiber G, Tsuchiya Y, Kanamori E, Standley DM, Nakamura H, Kinoshita K, Driggers CM, Hall RG, Morgan JL, Hsu VL, Zhan J, Yang Y, Zhou Y, Kastritis PL, Bonvin AM, Zhang W, Camacho CJ, Kilambi KP, Sircar A, Gray JJ, Ohue M, Uchikoga N, Matsuzaki Y, Ishida T, Akiyama Y, Khashan R, Bush S, Fouches D, Tropsha A, Esquivel-Rodriguez J, Kihara D, Stranges PB, Jacak R, Kuhlman B, Huang SY, Zou X, Wodak SJ, Janin J, Baker D. J Mol Biol. 2011 Sep 29. 10.1016/j.jmb.2011.09.031 PubMed 22001016.
Backbone
  Vector backbone: pETCON
  Backbone size w/o insert (bp): 5400
  Vector type: Yeast Expression
Growth in bacteria
  Bacterial resistance: Ampicillin, 100 μg/mL
  Growth temperature: 37°C
  Growth strain: DH5alpha
  Copy number: High Copy
Gene/Insert
  Gene/Insert name: SC1918/H1 HA designed binding protein HB1
  Species: Designed Sequence
  Insert size (bp): 690
  Cloning method: Restriction Enzyme; 5′ cloning site NdeI (not destroyed); 3′ cloning site XhoI (not destroyed)
  Sequencing primers: 5′ UP-GS
Resource information
  A portion of this plasmid was derived from a plasmid made by: Designed sequence
Terms and licenses: Academic/Nonprofit Terms; Industry Terms: Not Available to Industry
How to cite: pETCON-HB1/design_36 was a gift from David Baker (Addgene plasmid # 30255 ; http://n2t.net/addgene:30255 ; RRID:Addgene_30255)
